>Addgene plasmid #171538 | p3xFLAG-CMV-Drosha (NLS-P426) | addgene full sequence | sequence record 340158 | Addgene NGS Result
TAGTAATCAATTACGGGGTCATTAGTTCATAGCCCATATATGGAGTTCCGCGTTACATAACTTACGGTAA
ATGGCCCGCCTGGCTGACCGCCCAACGACCCCCGCCCATTGACGTCAATAATGACGTATGTTCCCATAGT
AACGCCAATAGGGACTTTCCATTGACGTCAATGGGTGGAGTATTTACGGTAAACTGCCCACTTGGCAGTA
CATCAAGTGTATCATATGCCAAGTCCGCCCCCTATTGACGTCAATGACGGTAAATGGCCCGCCTGGCATT
ATGCCCAGTACATGACCTTACGGGACTTTCCTACTTGGCAGTACATCTACGTATTAGTCATCGCTATTAC
CATGGTGATGCGGTTTTGGCAGTACACCAATGGGCGTGGATAGCGGTTTGACTCACGGGGATTTCCAAGT
CTCCACCCCATTGACGTCAATGGGAGTTTGTTTTGGCACCAAAATCAACGGGACTTTCCAAAATGTCGTA
ATAACCCCGCCCCGTTGACGCAAATGGGCGGTAGGCGTGTACGGTGGGAGGTCTATATAAGCAGAGCTCG
TTTAGTGAACCGTCAGAATTAACCATGGACTACAAAGACCATGACGGTGATTATAAAGATCATGACATCG
ATTACAAGGATGACGATGACAAGCTTCCAAAGAAGAAACGGAAGGTCGGTATCGCCGGAAAGCTTCCCAT
GGATCAGGTGGGAGATTCTACAGTGGTTGGAACGAGTAGGCTTCGTGACTTATATGACAAATTTGAGGAG
GAGTTGGGGAGCAGGCAAGAAAAGGCCAAAGCTGCTCGGCCTCCGTGGGAACCTCCAAAGACGAAGCTCG
ATGAAGATTTAGAGAGTTCCAGTGAATCCGAGTGTGAGTCTGATGAGGACAGCACCTGTTCTAGCAGCTC
AGACTCTGAAGTTTTTGACGTTATTGCAGAAATCAAACGCAAAAAGGCCCACCCTGACCGACTTCATGAT
GAACTTTGGTACAACGATCCAGGCCAGATGAATGATGGACCACTCTGCAAATGCAGCGCAAAGGCAAGAC
GCACAGGAATTAGGCACAGCATTTATCCTGGAGAAGAGGCCATCAAGCCCTGTCGTCCTATGACCAACAA
TGCTGGCAGACTTTTCCACTACCGGATCACAGTCTCCCCGCCTACGAACTTTTTAACTGACAGGCCAACT
GTTATAGAATACGATGATCACGAGTATATCTTTGAAGGATTTTCTATGTTTGCACATGCCCCCCTGACCA
ATATTCCACTGTGTAAAGTAATTAGATTCAACATAGACTACACGATTCATTTCATTGAAGAGATGATGCC
GGAGAATTTTTGTGTGAAAGGGCTTGAACTCTTTTCACTGTTCCTATTCAGAGATATTTTGGAATTATAT
GACTGGAATCTTAAAGGTCCTTTGTTTGAAGACAGCCCTCCCTGCTGCCCAAGATTTCATTTCATGCCAC
GTTTTGTAAGATTTCTTCCAGATGGAGGAAAGGAAGTGCTGTCCATGCACCAGATTCTCCTGTACTTGTT
AAGGTGCAGCAAAGCCCTGGTGCCTGAGGAGGAGATTGCCAATATGCTTCAGTGGGAGGAGCTGGAGTGG
CAGAAATATGCAGAAGAATGCAAAGGCATGATTGTTACCAACCCTGGGGCGAAACCAAGCTCTGTCCGTA
TCGATCAACTGGATCGTGAACAGTTCAACCCCGATGTGATTACTTTTCCGATTATCGTCCACTTTGGGAT
ACGCCCTGCACAGTTGAGTTATGCAGGAGACCCACAGTACCAAAAACTGTGGAAGAGTTATGTGAAACTT
CGCCACCTCCTAGCAAATAGTCCCAAAGTCAAACAAACTGACAAACAGAAGCTGGCACAGAGGGAGGAAG
CCCTCCAAAAAATACGGCAGAAGAATACAATGAGACGAGAAGTAACGGTGGAGCTAAGTAGCCAAGGATT
CTGGAAAACTGGCATCCGTTCTGATGTCTGTCAGCATGCAATGATGCTACCTGTTCTGACCCATCATATC
CGCTACCACCAATGCCTAATGCATTTGGACAAGTTGATAGGATATACTTTCCAAGATCGTTGTCTGTTGC
AGCTGGCCATGACTCATCCAAGTCATCATTTAAATTTTGGAATGAATCCTGATCATGCCAGGAATTCATT
ATCTAACTGTGGAATTCGGCAGCCCAAATACGGAGACAGAAAAGTTCATCACATGCACATGCGGAAGAAA
GGGATTAACACCTTGATAAATATCATGTCACGCCTTGGCCAAGATGACCCAACTCCCTCGAGGATTAACC
ACAATGAACGGTTGGAATTCCTGGGTGATGCTGTTGTTGAATTTCTGACCAGCGTCCATTTGTACTATTT
GTTTCCTAGTCTGGAAGAAGGAGGATTAGCAACCTATCGGACTGCCATTGTTCAGAATCAGCACCTTGCC
ATGCTAGCAAAGAAACTTGAACTGGATCGATTTATGCTGTATGCTCACGGGCCTGACCTTTGTAGAGAAT
CGGACCTTCGACATGCAATGGCCAATTGTTTTGAAGCGTTAATAGGAGCTGTTTACTTGGAGGGAAGCCT
GGAGGAAGCCAAGCAGTTATTTGGACGCTTGCTCTTTAATGATCCGGACCTGCGCGAAGTCTGGCTCAAT
TATCCTCTCCACCCACTCCAACTACAAGAGCCAAATACTGATCGACAACTTATTGAAACTTCTCCGGTTC
TACAAAAACTTACTGAGTTTGAAGAAGCAATTGGAGTAATTTTTACTCATGTTCGACTTCTGGCAAGGGC
ATTCACATTGAGAACTGTGGGATTTAACCATCTGACCCTAGGCCACAATCAGAGAATGGAATTCCTAGGT
GACTCCATAATGCAACTGGTAGCCACAGAGTACTTATTCATTCATTTCCCAGATCATCATGAAGGACACT
TAACTTTGTTGCGAAGCTCTTTGGTGAATAATAGAACTCAGGCCAAGGTAGCGGAGGAGCTGGGCATGCA
GGAGTACGCCATAACCAACGACAAGACCAAGAGGCCTGTGGCGCTTCGCACCAAGACCTTGGCGGACCTT
TTGGAATCATTTATTGCAGCGCTGTACATTGATAAGGATTTGGAATATGTTCATACTTTCATGAATGTCT
GCTTCTTTCCACGATTGAAAGAGTTCATTTTGAATCAGGATTGGAATGACCCCAAATCCCAGCTTCAGCA
GTGTTGCTTGACACTTAGGACAGAAGGAAAAGAGCCAGACATTCCTCTGTACAAGACTCTGCAGACAGTG
GGCCCATCCCATGCCCGAACCTACACTGTGGCTGTTTATTTCAAGGGAGAAAGAATAGGCTGTGGGAAAG
GACCAAGTATTCAGCAAGCGGAAATGGGAGCAGCAATGGATGCGCTTGAAAAATATAATTTTCCCCAGAT
GGCCCATCAGAAGCGGTTCATCGAACGGAAGTACAGACAAGAGTTAAAAGAAATGAGGTGGGAAAGAGAG
CATCAAGAGAGAGAGCCAGATGAGACTGAAGACATCAAGAAATAAGTCGACTCTAGAGGATCCCGGGTGG
CATCCCTGTGACCCCTCCCCAGTGCCTCTCCTGGCCCTGGAAGTTGCCACTCCAGTGCCCACCAGCCTTG
TCCTAATAAAATTAAGTTGCATCATTTTGTCTGACTAGGTGTCCTTCTATAATATTATGGGGTGGAGGGG
GGTGGTATGGAGCAAGGGGCAAGTTGGGAAGACAACCTGTAGGGCCTGCGGGGTCTATTGGGAACCAAGC
TGGAGTGCAGTGGCACAATCTTGGCTCACTGCAATCTCCGCCTCCTGGGTTCAAGCGATTCTCCTGCCTC
AGCCTCCCGAGTTGTTGGGATTCCAGGCATGCATGACCAGGCTCAGCTAATTTTTGTTTTTTTGGTAGAG
ACGGGGTTTCACCATATTGGCCAGGCTGGTCTCCAACTCCTAATCTCAGGTGATCTACCCACCTTGGCCT
CCCAAATTGCTGGGATTACAGGCGTGAACCACTGCTCCCTTCCCTGTCCTTCTGATTTTAAAATAACTAT
ACCAGCAGGAGGACGTCCAGACACAGCATAGGCTACCTGGCCATGCCCAACCGGTGGGACATTTGAGTTG
CTTGCTTGGCACTGTCCTCTCATGCGTTGGGTCCACTCAGTAGATGCCTGTTGAATTGGGTACGCGGCCA
GCTTGGCTGTGGAATGTGTGTCAGTTAGGGTGTGGAAAGTCCCCAGGCTCCCCAGCAGGCAGAAGTATGC
AAAGCATGCATCTCAATTAGTCAGCAACCAGGTGTGGAAAGTCCCCAGGCTCCCCAGCAGGCAGAAGTAT
GCAAAGCATGCATCTCAATTAGTCAGCAACCATAGTCCCGCCCCTAACTCCGCCCATCCCGCCCCTAACT
CCGCCCAGTTCCGCCCATTCTCCGCCCCATGGCTGACTAATTTTTTTTATTTATGCAGAGGCCGAGGCCG
CCTCGGCCTCTGAGCTATTCCAGAAGTAGTGAGGAGGCTTTTTTGGAGGCCTAGGCTTTTGCAAAAAGCT
CCTCGAGGAACTGAAAAACCAGAAAGTTAATTCCCTATAGTGAGTCGTATTAAATTCGTAATCATGTCAT
AGCTGTTTCCTGTGTGAAATTGTTATCCGCTCACAATTCCACACAACATACGAGCCGGAAGCATAAAGTG
TAAAGCCTGGGGTGCCTAATGAGTGAGCTAACTCACATTAATTGCGTTGCGCTCACTGCCCGCTTTCCAG
TCGGGAAACCTGTCGTGCCAGCTGCATTAATGAATCGGCCAACGCGCGGGGAGAGGCGGTTTGCGTATTG
GGCGCTCTTCCGCTTCCTCGCTCACTGACTCGCTGCGCTCGGTCGTTCGGCTGCGGCGAGCGGTATCAGC
TCACTCAAAGGCGGTAATACGGTTATCCACAGAATCAGGGGATAACGCAGGAAAGAACATGTGAGCAAAA
GGCCAGCAAAAGGCCAGGAACCGTAAAAAGGCCGCGTTGCTGGCGTTTTTCCATAGGCTCCGCCCCCCTG
ACGAGCATCACAAAAATCGACGCTCAAGTCAGAGGTGGCGAAACCCGACAGGACTATAAAGATACCAGGC
GTTTCCCCCTGGAAGCTCCCTCGTGCGCTCTCCTGTTCCGACCCTGCCGCTTACCGGATACCTGTCCGCC
TTTCTCCCTTCGGGAAGCGTGGCGCTTTCTCATAGCTCACGCTGTAGGTATCTCAGTTCGGTGTAGGTCG
TTCGCTCCAAGCTGGGCTGTGTGCACGAACCCCCCGTTCAGCCCGACCGCTGCGCCTTATCCGGTAACTA
TCGTCTTGAGTCCAACCCGGTAAGACACGACTTATCGCCACTGGCAGCAGCCACTGGTAACAGGATTAGC
AGAGCGAGGTATGTAGGCGGTGCTACAGAGTTCTTGAAGTGGTGGCCTAACTACGGCTACACTAGAAGAA
CAGTATTTGGTATCTGCGCTCTGCTGAAGCCAGTTACCTTCGGAAAAAGAGTTGGTAGCTCTTGATCCGG
CAAACAAACCACCGCTGGTAGCGGTGGTTTTTTTGTTTGCAAGCAGCAGATTACGCGCAGAAAAAAAGGA
TCTCAAGAAGATCCTTTGATCTTTTCTACGGGGTCTGACGCTCAGTGGAACGAAAACTCACGTTAAGGGA
TTTTGGTCATGAGATTATCAAAAAGGATCTTCACCTAGATCCTTTTAAATTAAAAATGAAGTTTTAAATC
AATCTAAAGTATATATGAGTAAACTTGGTCTGACAGTTACCAATGCTTAATCAGTGAGGCACCTATCTCA
GCGATCTGTCTATTTCGTTCATCCATAGTTGCCTGACTCCCCGTCGTGTAGATAACTACGATACGGGAGG
GCTTACCATCTGGCCCCAGTGCTGCAATGATACCGCGAGACCCACGCTCACCGGCTCCAGATTTATCAGC
AATAAACCAGCCAGCCGGAAGGGCCGAGCGCAGAAGTGGTCCTGCAACTTTATCCGCCTCCATCCAGTCT
ATTAATTGTTGCCGGGAAGCTAGAGTAAGTAGTTCGCCAGTTAATAGTTTGCGCAACGTTGTTGCCATTG
CTACAGGCATCGTGGTGTCACGCTCGTCGTTTGGTATGGCTTCATTCAGCTCCGGTTCCCAACGATCAAG
GCGAGTTACATGATCCCCCATGTTGTGCAAAAAAGCGGTTAGCTCCTTCGGTCCTCCGATCGTTGTCAGA
AGTAAGTTGGCCGCAGTGTTATCACTCATGGTTATGGCAGCACTGCATAATTCTCTTACTGTCATGCCAT
CCGTAAGATGCTTTTCTGTGACTGGTGAGTACTCAACCAAGTCATTCTGAGAATAGTGTATGCGGCGACC
GAGTTGCTCTTGCCCGGCGTCAATACGGGATAATACCGCGCCACATAGCAGAACTTTAAAAGTGCTCATC
ATTGGAAAACGTTCTTCGGGGCGAAAACTCTCAAGGATCTTACCGCTGTTGAGATCCAGTTCGATGTAAC
CCACTCGTGCACCCAACTGATCTTCAGCATCTTTTACTTTCACCAGCGTTTCTGGGTGAGCAAAAACAGG
AAGGCAAAATGCCGCAAAAAAGGGAATAAGGGCGACACGGAAATGTTGAATACTCATACTCTTCCTTTTT
CAATATTATTGAAGCATTTATCAGGGTTATTGTCTCATGAGCGGATACATATTTGAATGTATTTAGAAAA
ATAAACAAATAGGGGTTCCGCGCACATTTCCCCGAAAAGTGCCACCTG
[124 nt withheld, positions 6769-6892]
C
[91 nt withheld, positions 6894-6984]
A
[49 nt withheld, positions 6986-7034]
CCTTTGACGTTGGAGTCCACGTTCTTT
[37 nt withheld, positions 7062-7098]
ACCCTATCTCGGTCTATTCTTTTGATTTATAAGGGATTTTGCCGATTTCGGCCTATTGGTTAAAAAATGA
GCTGATTTAACAAAAATTTAACGCGAATTTTAACAAAATATTAACGCTTACAATTTCCATTCGCCATTCA
GGCTGCGCAACTGTTGGGAAGGGCGATCGGTGCGGGCCTCTTCGCTATTACGCCAGCTGGCGAAAGGGGG
ATGTGCTGCAAGGCGATTAAGTTGGGTAACGCCAGGGTTTTCCCAGTCACGACGTTGTAAAACGACGGCC
AGTGCCAAGCTGATCTATACATTGAATCAATATTGGCAATTAGCCATATTAGTCATTGGTTATATAGCAT
AAATCAATATTGGCTATTGGCCATTGCATACGTTGTATCTATATCATAATATGTACATTTATATTGGCTC
ATGTCCAATATGACCGCCATGTTGACATTGATTATTGACTAGTTATTAA
Features (pLannotate 1.2.2; 17 found; start..end, strand, type, name):
    356..555     +  promoter       CMV promoter: human cytomegalovirus (CMV) immediate early promoter
    588..653     +  CDS            3xFLAG: three tandem FLAG® epitope tags, followed by an enterokinase cleavage site
    696..3542    +  CDS            DROSHA (fragment): RNC_HUMAN - Also known as RN3, RNASE3L, RNASEN. Experimental evidence at protein level: Swiss-Prot protein existence level 1. Ribonuclease III double-stranded (ds) RNA-specific endoribonuclease that is involved in the initial step of microRNA (miRNA) biogenesis. Component of the microprocessor complex that is required to process primary miRNA transcripts (pri-miRNAs) to release precursor miRNA (pre-miRNA) in the nucleus. Within the microprocessor complex, DROSHA cleaves the 3' and 5' strands of a stem-loop in pri- miRNAs (processing center 11 bp from the dsRNA-ssRNA junction) to release hairpi
   3546..3564    -  misc_feature   MCS (fragment): pUC18/19 multiple cloning site
   3565..4187    +  polyA_signal   hGH poly(A) signal: human growth hormone polyadenylation signal
   4216..4545    +  promoter       SV40 promoter: SV40 enhancer and early promoter
   4584..4602    -  promoter       T7 promoter: promoter for bacteriophage T7 RNA polymerase
   4640..4656    -  protein_bind   lac operator: The lac repressor binds to the lac operator to inhibit transcription in E. coli. This inhibition can be relieved by adding lactose or isopropyl-β-D-thiogalactopyranoside (IPTG). lac repressor encoded by lacI
   4664..4694    -  promoter       lac promoter: promoter for the E. coli lac operon
   4709..4730    -  protein_bind   CAP binding site: CAP binding activates transcription in the presence of cAMP. E. coli catabolite activator protein
   4743..4835    -  CDS            lacI (fragment): lac repressor; lacI; The lac repressor binds to the lac operator to inhibit transcription in E. coli. This inhibition can be relieved by adding lactose or isopropyl-β-D-thiogalactopyranoside (IPTG).
   5018..5606    -  rep_origin     ori: high-copy-number ColE1/pMB1/pBR322/pUC origin of replication
   5777..6637    -  CDS            AmpR: β-lactamase; bla; confers resistance to ampicillin, carbenicillin, and related antibiotics
   6638..6742    -  promoter       AmpR promoter: bla
   6769..7197    +  rep_origin     f1 ori (sequence partly withheld): f1 bacteriophage origin of replication; arrow indicates direction of (+) strand synthesis
   7228..7382    -  CDS            lacZα (fragment): LacZα fragment of β-galactosidase; lacZ fragment
   7542..354     +  enhancer       CMV enhancer (across the origin): human cytomegalovirus immediate early enhancer
