[The description below was written by a language model from this plasmid's Addgene catalogue record and pLannotate feature annotations shown in this document.]
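Description:
p3xFLAG-CMV-Drosha (NLS-P426) is a mammalian expression plasmid built on the p3xFLAG-CMV 7.1 backbone that encodes a mutant form of human Drosha, the RNase III enzyme of the Microprocessor complex that cleaves primary microRNA transcripts into precursor hairpins in the nucleus. It is propagated in E. coli as a high-copy plasmid through a ColE1/pUC-type origin and selected with ampicillin via the β-lactamase gene. An f1 origin is also present, along with leftover lac promoter/operator, lacI and lacZα fragments and a T7 promoter that are backbone remnants rather than functional parts of the payload. No mammalian selection marker is annotated. An SV40 enhancer/early promoter lies downstream of the expression cassette, but no coding sequence is annotated under its control.

Expression is driven by the human CMV immediate early enhancer and promoter and terminated by the human growth hormone polyadenylation signal. The open reading frame begins with an N-terminal 3xFLAG epitope, which includes an enterokinase cleavage site and allows detection or immunoprecipitation with anti-FLAG antibodies. According to the record, an SV40 nuclear localization signal was inserted at the HindIII site of the parental p3xFLAG-CMV-Drosha(P426) construct. This element is not separately annotated, although there is a short gap between the tag and the Drosha sequence. The Drosha coding region is annotated as a fragment of about 2.8 kb, so it does not cover the full-length protein. The name suggests a truncation starting near residue P426, but the record does not define this explicitly. The appended NLS would be expected to direct the protein to the nucleus. The associated study concerns Drosha structure and function, and the plasmid suits transient expression of this variant in mammalian cells.
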