Addgene plasmid #171538: p3xFLAG-CMV-Drosha (NLS-P426)
Purpose: Encodes mutant human Drosha protein
Depositing lab: Yan Zeng. Publication: The insertion in the double-stranded RNA binding domain of human Drosha is important for its function. Zhang X, Li P, Lin J, Huang H, Yin B, Zeng Y. Biochim Biophys Acta Gene Regul Mech. 2017 Dec;1860(12):1179-1188. doi: 10.1016/j.bbagrm.2017.10.004. Epub 2017 Nov 3. PubMed 29109067.
Backbone
  Vector backbone: p3xFLAG-CMV 7.1
  Vector type: Mammalian Expression
Growth in bacteria
  Bacterial resistance: Ampicillin, 100 μg/mL
  Growth temperature: 37°C
  Growth strain: DH5alpha
  Copy number: High Copy
Gene/Insert
  Gene/Insert name: DROSHA
  Species: H. sapiens (human)
  Mutation: an SV40 NLS sequence (PKKKRKVGI) insertion into the HindIII site of p3xFLAG-CMV-Drosha(P426)
  Entrez Gene: DROSHA (a.k.a. ETOHI2, HSA242976, RANSE3L, RN3, RNASE3L, RNASEN)
  Cloning method: Restriction Enzyme; 5′ cloning site Unknown (unknown if destroyed)
Terms and licenses: Academic/Nonprofit Terms; Industry Terms: Not Available to Industry
How to cite: p3xFLAG-CMV-Drosha (NLS-P426) was a gift from Yan Zeng (Addgene plasmid # 171538 ; http://n2t.net/addgene:171538 ; RRID:Addgene_171538)
